>Addgene plasmid #82670 | p184_LTJ_sgRNACD90.2 | depositor full sequence | sequence record 157268 | p184_LTJ_sgRNACD90.2 sequence 9290 bps
GAGGGCCTATTTCCCATGATTCCTTCATATTTGCATATACGATACAAGGCTGTTAGAGAGATAATTGGAA
TTAATTTGACTGTAAACACAAAGATATTAGTACAAAATACGTGACGTAGAAAGTAATAATTTCTTGGGTA
GTTTGCAGTTTTAAAATTATGTTTTAAAATGGACTATCATATGCTTACCGTAACTTGAAAGTATTTCGAT
TTCTTGGCTTTATATATCTTGTGGAAAGGACGAAACACCGTTTTGTGAGCTTCAAGTCTGTTTTAGAGCT
AGAAATAGCAAGTTAAAATAAGGCTAGTCCGTTATCAACTTGAAAAAGTGGCACCGAGTCGGTGCTTTTT
TGTTTTAGAGCTAGAAATAGCAAGTTAAAATAAGGCTAGTCCGTTTTTAGCGCGTGCGCCAATTCTGCAG
ACAAATGGCTCTAGAGGTACCCGTTACATAACTTACGGTAAATGGCCCGCCTGGCTGACCGCCCAACGAC
CCCCGCCCATTGACGTCAATAGTAACGCCAATAGGGACTTTCCATTGACGTCAATGGGTGGAGTATTTAC
GGTAAACTGCCCACTTGGCAGTACATCAAGTGTATCATATGCCAAGTACGCCCCCTATTGACGTCAATGA
CGGTAAATGGCCCGCCTGGCATTGTGCCCAGTACATGACCTTATGGGACTTTCCTACTTGGCAGTACATC
TACGTATTAGTCATCGCTATTACCATGGTCGAGGTGAGCCCCACGTTCTGCTTCACTCTCCCCATCTCCC
CCCCCTCCCCACCCCCAATTTTGTATTTATTTATTTTTTAATTATTTTGTGCAGCGATGGGGGCGGGGGG
GGGGGGGGGGCGCGCGCCAGGCGGGGCGGGGCGGGGCGAGGGGCGGGGCGGGGCGAGGCGGAGAGGTGCG
GCGGCAGCCAATCAGAGCGGCGCGCTCCGAAAGTTTCCTTTTATGGCGAGGCGGCGGCGGCGGCGGCCCT
ATAAAAAGCGAAGCGCGCGGCGGGCGGGAGTCGCTGCGCGCTGCCTTCGCCCCGTGCCCCGCTCCGCCGC
CGCCTCGCGCCGCCCGCCCCGGCTCTGACTGACCGCGTTACTCCCACAGGTGAGCGGGCGGGACGGCCCT
TCTCCTCCGGGCTGTAATTAGCTGAGCAAGAGGTAAGGGTTTAAGGGATGGTTGGTTGGTGGGGTATTAA
TGTTTAATTACCTGGAGCACCTGCCTGAAATCACTTTTTTTCAGGTTGGACCGGTGCCACCATGGACTAT
AAGGACCACGACGGAGACTACAAGGATCATGATATTGATTACAAAGACGATGACGATAAGATGGCCCCAA
AGAAGAAGCGGAAGGTCGGTATCCACGGAGTCCCAGCAGCCGACAAGAAGTACAGCATCGGCCTGGACAT
CGGCACCAACTCTGTGGGCTGGGCCGTGATCACCGACGAGTACAAGGTGCCCAGCAAGAAATTCAAGGTG
CTGGGCAACACCGACCGGCACAGCATCAAGAAGAACCTGATCGGAGCCCTGCTGTTCGACAGCGGCGAAA
CAGCCGAGGCCACCCGGCTGAAGAGAACCGCCAGAAGAAGATACACCAGACGGAAGAACCGGATCTGCTA
TCTGCAAGAGATCTTCAGCAACGAGATGGCCAAGGTGGACGACAGCTTCTTCCACAGACTGGAAGAGTCC
TTCCTGGTGGAAGAGGATAAGAAGCACGAGCGGCACCCCATCTTCGGCAACATCGTGGACGAGGTGGCCT
ACCACGAGAAGTACCCCACCATCTACCACCTGAGAAAGAAACTGGTGGACAGCACCGACAAGGCCGACCT
GCGGCTGATCTATCTGGCCCTGGCCCACATGATCAAGTTCCGGGGCCACTTCCTGATCGAGGGCGACCTG
AACCCCGACAACAGCGACGTGGACAAGCTGTTCATCCAGCTGGTGCAGACCTACAACCAGCTGTTCGAGG
AAAACCCCATCAACGCCAGCGGCGTGGACGCCAAGGCCATCCTGTCTGCCAGACTGAGCAAGAGCAGACG
GCTGGAAAATCTGATCGCCCAGCTGCCCGGCGAGAAGAAGAATGGCCTGTTCGGAAACCTGATTGCCCTG
AGCCTGGGCCTGACCCCCAACTTCAAGAGCAACTTCGACCTGGCCGAGGATGCCAAACTGCAGCTGAGCA
AGGACACCTACGACGACGACCTGGACAACCTGCTGGCCCAGATCGGCGACCAGTACGCCGACCTGTTTCT
GGCCGCCAAGAACCTGTCCGACGCCATCCTGCTGAGCGACATCCTGAGAGTGAACACCGAGATCACCAAG
GCCCCCCTGAGCGCCTCTATGATCAAGAGATACGACGAGCACCACCAGGACCTGACCCTGCTGAAAGCTC
TCGTGCGGCAGCAGCTGCCTGAGAAGTACAAAGAGATTTTCTTCGACCAGAGCAAGAACGGCTACGCCGG
CTACATTGACGGCGGAGCCAGCCAGGAAGAGTTCTACAAGTTCATCAAGCCCATCCTGGAAAAGATGGAC
GGCACCGAGGAACTGCTCGTGAAGCTGAACAGAGAGGACCTGCTGCGGAAGCAGCGGACCTTCGACAACG
GCAGCATCCCCCACCAGATCCACCTGGGAGAGCTGCACGCCATTCTGCGGCGGCAGGAAGATTTTTACCC
ATTCCTGAAGGACAACCGGGAAAAGATCGAGAAGATCCTGACCTTCCGCATCCCCTACTACGTGGGCCCT
CTGGCCAGGGGAAACAGCAGATTCGCCTGGATGACCAGAAAGAGCGAGGAAACCATCACCCCCTGGAACT
TCGAGGAAGTGGTGGACAAGGGCGCTTCCGCCCAGAGCTTCATCGAGCGGATGACCAACTTCGATAAGAA
CCTGCCCAACGAGAAGGTGCTGCCCAAGCACAGCCTGCTGTACGAGTACTTCACCGTGTATAACGAGCTG
ACCAAAGTGAAATACGTGACCGAGGGAATGAGAAAGCCCGCCTTCCTGAGCGGCGAGCAGAAAAAGGCCA
TCGTGGACCTGCTGTTCAAGACCAACCGGAAAGTGACCGTGAAGCAGCTGAAAGAGGACTACTTCAAGAA
AATCGAGTGCTTCGACTCCGTGGAAATCTCCGGCGTGGAAGATCGGTTCAACGCCTCCCTGGGCACATAC
CACGATCTGCTGAAAATTATCAAGGACAAGGACTTCCTGGACAATGAGGAAAACGAGGACATTCTGGAAG
ATATCGTGCTGACCCTGACACTGTTTGAGGACAGAGAGATGATCGAGGAACGGCTGAAAACCTATGCCCA
CCTGTTCGACGACAAAGTGATGAAGCAGCTGAAGCGGCGGAGATACACCGGCTGGGGCAGGCTGAGCCGG
AAGCTGATCAACGGCATCCGGGACAAGCAGTCCGGCAAGACAATCCTGGATTTCCTGAAGTCCGACGGCT
TCGCCAACAGAAACTTCATGCAGCTGATCCACGACGACAGCCTGACCTTTAAAGAGGACATCCAGAAAGC
CCAGGTGTCCGGCCAGGGCGATAGCCTGCACGAGCACATTGCCAATCTGGCCGGCAGCCCCGCCATTAAG
AAGGGCATCCTGCAGACAGTGAAGGTGGTGGACGAGCTCGTGAAAGTGATGGGCCGGCACAAGCCCGAGA
ACATCGTGATCGAAATGGCCAGAGAGAACCAGACCACCCAGAAGGGACAGAAGAACAGCCGCGAGAGAAT
GAAGCGGATCGAAGAGGGCATCAAAGAGCTGGGCAGCCAGATCCTGAAAGAACACCCCGTGGAAAACACC
CAGCTGCAGAACGAGAAGCTGTACCTGTACTACCTGCAGAATGGGCGGGATATGTACGTGGACCAGGAAC
TGGACATCAACCGGCTGTCCGACTACGATGTGGACCATATCGTGCCTCAGAGCTTTCTGAAGGACGACTC
CATCGACAACAAGGTGCTGACCAGAAGCGACAAGAACCGGGGCAAGAGCGACAACGTGCCCTCCGAAGAG
GTCGTGAAGAAGATGAAGAACTACTGGCGGCAGCTGCTGAACGCCAAGCTGATTACCCAGAGAAAGTTCG
ACAATCTGACCAAGGCCGAGAGAGGCGGCCTGAGCGAACTGGATAAGGCCGGCTTCATCAAGAGACAGCT
GGTGGAAACCCGGCAGATCACAAAGCACGTGGCACAGATCCTGGACTCCCGGATGAACACTAAGTACGAC
GAGAATGACAAGCTGATCCGGGAAGTGAAAGTGATCACCCTGAAGTCCAAGCTGGTGTCCGATTTCCGGA
AGGATTTCCAGTTTTACAAAGTGCGCGAGATCAACAACTACCACCACGCCCACGACGCCTACCTGAACGC
CGTCGTGGGAACCGCCCTGATCAAAAAGTACCCTAAGCTGGAAAGCGAGTTCGTGTACGGCGACTACAAG
GTGTACGACGTGCGGAAGATGATCGCCAAGAGCGAGCAGGAAATCGGCAAGGCTACCGCCAAGTACTTCT
TCTACAGCAACATCATGAACTTTTTCAAGACCGAGATTACCCTGGCCAACGGCGAGATCCGGAAGCGGCC
TCTGATCGAGACAAACGGCGAAACCGGGGAGATCGTGTGGGATAAGGGCCGGGATTTTGCCACCGTGCGG
AAAGTGCTGAGCATGCCCCAAGTGAATATCGTGAAAAAGACCGAGGTGCAGACAGGCGGCTTCAGCAAAG
AGTCTATCCTGCCCAAGAGGAACAGCGATAAGCTGATCGCCAGAAAGAAGGACTGGGACCCTAAGAAGTA
CGGCGGCTTCGACAGCCCCACCGTGGCCTATTCTGTGCTGGTGGTGGCCAAAGTGGAAAAGGGCAAGTCC
AAGAAACTGAAGAGTGTGAAAGAGCTGCTGGGGATCACCATCATGGAAAGAAGCAGCTTCGAGAAGAATC
CCATCGACTTTCTGGAAGCCAAGGGCTACAAAGAAGTGAAAAAGGACCTGATCATCAAGCTGCCTAAGTA
CTCCCTGTTCGAGCTGGAAAACGGCCGGAAGAGAATGCTGGCCTCTGCCGGCGAACTGCAGAAGGGAAAC
GAACTGGCCCTGCCCTCCAAATATGTGAACTTCCTGTACCTGGCCAGCCACTATGAGAAGCTGAAGGGCT
CCCCCGAGGATAATGAGCAGAAACAGCTGTTTGTGGAACAGCACAAGCACTACCTGGACGAGATCATCGA
GCAGATCAGCGAGTTCTCCAAGAGAGTGATCCTGGCCGACGCTAATCTGGACAAAGTGCTGTCCGCCTAC
AACAAGCACCGGGATAAGCCCATCAGAGAGCAGGCCGAGAATATCATCCACCTGTTTACCCTGACCAATC
TGGGAGCCCCTGCCGCCTTCAAGTACTTTGACACCACCATCGACCGGAAGAGGTACACCAGCACCAAAGA
GGTGCTGGACGCCACCCTGATCCACCAGAGCATCACCGGCCTGTACGAGACACGGATCGACCTGTCTCAG
CTGGGAGGCGACAAAAGGCCGGCGGCCACGAAAAAGGCCGGCCAGGCAAAAAAGAAAAAGGAATTCGGCA
GTGGAGAGGGCAGAGGAAGTCTGCTAACATGCGGTGACGTCGAGGAGAATCCTGGCCCAGTGAGCAAGGG
CGAGGAGCTGTTCACCGGGGTGGTGCCCATCCTGGTCGAGCTGGACGGCGACGTAAACGGCCACAAGTTC
AGCGTGTCCGGCGAGGGCGAGGGCGATGCCACCTACGGCAAGCTGACCCTGAAGTTCATCTGCACCACCG
GCAAGCTGCCCGTGCCCTGGCCCACCCTCGTGACCACCCTGACCTACGGCGTGCAGTGCTTCAGCCGCTA
CCCCGACCACATGAAGCAGCACGACTTCTTCAAGTCCGCCATGCCCGAAGGCTACGTCCAGGAGCGCACC
ATCTTCTTCAAGGACGACGGCAACTACAAGACCCGCGCCGAGGTGAAGTTCGAGGGCGACACCCTGGTGA
ACCGCATCGAGCTGAAGGGCATCGACTTCAAGGAGGACGGCAACATCCTGGGGCACAAGCTGGAGTACAA
CTACAACAGCCACAACGTCTATATCATGGCCGACAAGCAGAAGAACGGCATCAAGGTGAACTTCAAGATC
CGCCACAACATCGAGGACGGCAGCGTGCAGCTCGCCGACCACTACCAGCAGAACACCCCCATCGGCGACG
GCCCCGTGCTGCTGCCCGACAACCACTACCTGAGCACCCAGTCCGCCCTGAGCAAAGACCCCAACGAGAA
GCGCGATCACATGGTCCTGCTGGAGTTCGTGACCGCCGCCGGGATCACTCTCGGCATGGACGAGCTGTAC
AAGGAATTCTAACTAGAGCTCGCTGATCAGCCTCGACTGTGCCTTCTAGTTGCCAGCCATCTGTTGTTTG
CCCCTCCCCCGTGCCTTCCTTGACCCTGGAAGGTGCCACTCCCACTGTCCTTTCCTAATAAAATGAGGAA
ATTGCATCGCATTGTCTGAGTAGGTGTCATTCTATTCTGGGGGGTGGGGTGGGGCAGGACAGCAAGGGGG
AGGATTGGGAAGAGAATAGCAGGCATGCTGGGGAGCGGCCGCAGGAACCCCTAGTGATGGAGTTGGCCAC
TCCCTCTCTGCGCGCTCGCTCGCTCACTGAGGCCGGGCGACCAAAGGTCGCCCGACGCCCGGGCTTTGCC
CGGGCGGCCTCAGTGAGCGAGCGAGCGCGCAGCTGCCTGCAGGGGCGCCTGATGCGGTATTTTCTCCTTA
CGCATCTGTGCGGTATTTCACACCGCATA
[95 nt withheld, positions 6750-6844]
T
[46 nt withheld, positions 6846-6891]
C
[141 nt withheld, positions 6893-7033]
CCTTTGACGTTGGAGTCCACGTTCTTT
[37 nt withheld, positions 7061-7097]
ACTCTATCTCGGGCTATTCTTTTGATTTATAAGGGATTTTGCCGATTTCGGTCTATTGGTTAAAAAATGA
GCTGATTTAACAAAAATTTAACGCGAATTTTAACAAAATATTAACGTTTACAATTTTATGGTGCACTCTC
AGTACAATCTGCTCTGATGCCGCATAGTTAAGCCAGCCCCGACACCCGCCAACACCCGCTGACGCGCCCT
GACGGGCTTGTCTGCTCCCGGCATCCGCTTACAGACAAGCTGTGACCGTCTCCGGGAGCTGCATGTGTCA
GAGGTTTTCACCGTCATCACCGAAACGCGCGAGACGAAAGGGCCTCGTGATACGCCTATTTTTATAGGTT
AATGTCATGATAATAATGGTTTCTTAGACGTCAGGTGGCACTTTTCGGGGAAATGTGCGCGGAACCCCTA
TTTGTTTATTTTTCTAAATACATTCAAATATGTATCCGCTCATGAGACAATAACCCTGATAAATGCTTCA
ATAATATTGAAAAAGGAAGAGTATGAGTATTCAACATTTCCGTGTCGCCCTTATTCCCTTTTTTGCGGCA
TTTTGCCTTCCTGTTTTTGCTCACCCAGAAACGCTGGTGAAAGTAAAAGATGCTGAAGATCAGTTGGGTG
CACGAGTGGGTTACATCGAACTGGATCTCAACAGCGGTAAGATCCTTGAGAGTTTTCGCCCCGAAGAACG
TTTTCCAATGATGAGCACTTTTAAAGTTCTGCTATGTGGCGCGGTATTATCCCGTATTGACGCCGGGCAA
GAGCAACTCGGTCGCCGCATACACTATTCTCAGAATGACTTGGTTGAGTACTCACCAGTCACAGAAAAGC
ATCTTACGGATGGCATGACAGTAAGAGAATTATGCAGTGCTGCCATAACCATGAGTGATAACACTGCGGC
CAACTTACTTCTGACAACGATCGGAGGACCGAAGGAGCTAACCGCTTTTTTGCACAACATGGGGGATCAT
GTAACTCGCCTTGATCGTTGGGAACCGGAGCTGAATGAAGCCATACCAAACGACGAGCGTGACACCACGA
TGCCTGTAGCAATGGCAACAACGTTGCGCAAACTATTAACTGGCGAACTACTTACTCTAGCTTCCCGGCA
ACAATTAATAGACTGGATGGAGGCGGATAAAGTTGCAGGACCACTTCTGCGCTCGGCCCTTCCGGCTGGC
TGGTTTATTGCTGATAAATCTGGAGCCGGTGAGCGTGGAAGCCGCGGTATCATTGCAGCACTGGGGCCAG
ATGGTAAGCCCTCCCGTATCGTAGTTATCTACACGACGGGGAGTCAGGCAACTATGGATGAACGAAATAG
ACAGATCGCTGAGATAGGTGCCTCACTGATTAAGCATTGGTAACTGTCAGACCAAGTTTACTCATATATA
CTTTAGATTGATTTAAAACTTCATTTTTAATTTAAAAGGATCTAGGTGAAGATCCTTTTTGATAATCTCA
TGACCAAAATCCCTTAACGTGAGTTTTCGTTCCACTGAGCGTCAGACCCCGTAGAAAAGATCAAAGGATC
TTCTTGAGATCCTTTTTTTCTGCGCGTAATCTGCTGCTTGCAAACAAAAAAACCACCGCTACCAGCGGTG
GTTTGTTTGCCGGATCAAGAGCTACCAACTCTTTTTCCGAAGGTAACTGGCTTCAGCAGAGCGCAGATAC
CAAATACTGTTCTTCTAGTGTAGCCGTAGTTAGGCCACCACTTCAAGAACTCTGTAGCACCGCCTACATA
CCTCGCTCTGCTAATCCTGTTACCAGTGGCTGCTGCCAGTGGCGATAAGTCGTGTCTTACCGGGTTGGAC
TCAAGACGATAGTTACCGGATAAGGCGCAGCGGTCGGGCTGAACGGGGGGTTCGTGCACACAGCCCAGCT
TGGAGCGAACGACCTACACCGAACTGAGATACCTACAGCGTGAGCTATGAGAAAGCGCCACGCTTCCCGA
AGGGAGAAAGGCGGACAGGTATCCGGTAAGCGGCAGGGTCGGAACAGGAGAGCGCACGAGGGAGCTTCCA
GGGGGAAACGCCTGGTATCTTTATAGTCCTGTCGGGTTTCGCCACCTCTGACTTGAGCGTCGATTTTTGT
GATGCTCGTCAGGGGGGCGGAGCCTATGGAAAAACGCCAGCAACGCGGCCTTTTTACGGTTCCTGGCCTT
TTGCTGGCCTTTTGCTCACATGT
Features (pLannotate 1.2.2; 20 found; start..end, strand, type, name):
      1..241     +  promoter       U6 promoter: RNA polymerase III promoter for human U6 snRNA
    251..269     +  CDS            Thy1.2 (fragment): mouse GPI-anchored cell surface glycoprotein of the immunoglobulin superfamily This allele of Thy1 is also known as CD90.2.
    270..345     +  misc_RNA       gRNA scaffold: guide RNA scaffold for the Streptococcus pyogenes CRISPR/Cas9 system
    352..395     +  misc_RNA       gRNA scaffold (fragment): guide RNA scaffold for the Streptococcus pyogenes CRISPR/Cas9 system
    442..727     +  enhancer       CMV enhancer: human cytomegalovirus immediate early enhancer; contains an 18-bp deletion relative to the standard CMV enhancer
    729..1006    +  promoter       chicken β-actin promoter: No description available
   1007..1234    +  intron         hybrid intron: hybrid between chicken β-actin (CBA) and minute virus of mice (MMV) introns (Gray et al., 2011)
   1372..2973    +  CDS            Cas9(N): N-terminal portion of Streptococcus pyogenes Cas9 (Zetsche et al., 2015)
   2974..5472    +  CDS            Cas9(C): C-terminal portion of Streptococcus pyogenes Cas9 (Zetsche et al., 2015)
   5473..5520    +  CDS            nucleoplasmin NLS: bipartite nuclear localization signal from nucleoplasmin
   5590..6303    +  CDS            EGFP: EGFP is a basic (constitutively fluorescent) green fluorescent protein published in 1996, derived from Aequorea victoria. It is reported to be a rapidly-maturing weak dimer with moderate acid sensitivity.
   6337..6448    +  polyA_signal   bGH poly(A) signal: bovine growth hormone polyadenylation signal
   6553..6693    +  repeat_region  AAV2 ITR: inverted terminal repeat of adeno-associated virus serotype 2 inverted
   6698..6749    -  misc_feature   bom (fragment): basis of mobility region from pBR322
   6768..7223    +  rep_origin     f1 ori (sequence partly withheld): f1 bacteriophage origin of replication; arrow indicates direction of (+) strand synthesis
   7224..7273    -  misc_feature   bom (fragment): basis of mobility region from pBR322
   7375..7410    -  CDS            rop (fragment): Rop protein, which maintains plasmids at low copy number; rop
   7505..7609    +  promoter       AmpR promoter: bla
   7610..8470    +  CDS            AmpR: β-lactamase; bla; confers resistance to ampicillin, carbenicillin, and related antibiotics
   8641..9229    +  rep_origin     ori: high-copy-number ColE1/pMB1/pBR322/pUC origin of replication
