[The description below was written by a language model from this plasmid's Addgene catalogue record and pLannotate feature annotations shown in this document.]
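Description:
p184_LTJ_sgRNACD90.2 is an all-in-one mammalian CRISPR expression plasmid of about 9.3 kb, built on the pX458 backbone. It delivers both a guide RNA against mouse CD90.2 (the Thy1.2 allele of the GPI-anchored surface glycoprotein Thy1) and Streptococcus pyogenes Cas9 linked to EGFP. It is propagated in E. coli as a high-copy plasmid through a ColE1/pUC-type origin and selected with ampicillin via the β-lactamase gene. An f1 phage origin is also present. The backbone carries a single annotated AAV2 inverted terminal repeat downstream of the expression cassette. With only one ITR annotated, the record gives no indication that the plasmid is meant for AAV packaging.

The 20-nt guide was cloned into the BbsI sites of pX458, which were destroyed in the process. It sits between the human U6 RNA polymerase III promoter and the SpCas9 guide RNA scaffold, so a complete sgRNA is transcribed. The annotation software labels the spacer as a short Thy1.2 fragment because it matches the target gene. A second, RNA polymerase II cassette uses a CMV enhancer, chicken β-actin promoter and hybrid intron to drive Cas9. The annotation splits Cas9 into contiguous N- and C-terminal segments that together form the full coding sequence. Cas9 is followed by a nucleoplasmin nuclear localization signal, then EGFP and a bovine growth hormone polyadenylation signal. According to the catalogue entry, a 2A peptide joins Cas9 and EGFP, so the two are produced as separate proteins from one transcript.

There is no mammalian drug marker, so EGFP fluorescence serves to identify or sort transfected cells. The associated work concerns plasmid-based gene editing in primary T cells.
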