Addgene plasmid #82670: p184_LTJ_sgRNACD90.2
Purpose: sgRNA targeting murine CD90.2. Co-expresses SpCas9-2A-EGFP.
Depositing lab: Lukas Jeker. Publication: Highly Efficient and Versatile Plasmid-Based Gene Editing in Primary T Cells. Kornete M, Marone R, Jeker LT. J Immunol. 2018 Feb 14. pii: jimmunol.1701121. doi: 10.4049/jimmunol.1701121. PubMed 29445007.
Backbone
  Vector backbone: pX458
  Backbone manufacturer: Feng Zhang (Addgene plasmid# 48138)
  Backbone size w/o insert (bp): 9300
  Total vector size (bp): 9300
  Modifications to backbone: sgRNA cloned into the BbsI site of pX458
  Vector type: Mammalian Expression, CRISPR
  Selectable markers: EGFP
Growth in bacteria
  Bacterial resistance: Ampicillin, 100 μg/mL
  Growth temperature: 37°C
  Growth strain: DH5alpha
  Copy number: High Copy
Gene/Insert
  Gene/Insert name: sgRNA targeting mouse CD90.2
  gRNA/shRNA sequence: GTTTTGTGAGCTTCAAGTCT
  Species: M. musculus (mouse)
  Promoter: U6
  Cloning method: Restriction Enzyme; 5′ cloning site BbsI (destroyed during cloning); 3′ cloning site BbsI (destroyed during cloning)
  Sequencing primers: 5′ U6-forward primer (ACTATCATATGCTTACCGTAAC)
Terms and licenses: Academic/Nonprofit Terms; Industry Terms: Not Available to Industry
Depositor comments: Plasmid co-expresses Cas9 from S. pyogenes with 2A-EGFP, as part of the pX458 backbone. These plasmids were previously associated with the following preprint: Highly efficient and versatile plasmid-based gene editing in primary T cells bioRxiv. 13 January 2018. doi:10.1101/247544
How to cite: p184_LTJ_sgRNACD90.2 was a gift from Lukas Jeker (Addgene plasmid # 82670 ; http://n2t.net/addgene:82670 ; RRID:Addgene_82670)
