>Addgene plasmid #82670 | p184_LTJ_sgRNACD90.2 | depositor partial sequence | sequence record 157267 | U6-forward primer (ACTATCATATGCTTACCGTAAC)
CGAAACACCGTTTTGTGAGCTTCAAGTCTGTTTTAGAGCTAGAAATAGCAAGTTAAAATAAGGCTAGTCC
GTTATCAACTTGAAAAAGTGGCACCGAGTCGGTGCTTTTTTGTTTTAGAGCTAGAAATAGCAAGTTAAAA
TAAGGCTAGTCCGTTTTTAGCGCGTGCGCCAATTCTGCAGACAAATGGCTCTAGAGGTACCCGTTACATA
ACTTACGGTAAATGGCCCGCCTGGCTGACCGCCCAACGACCCCCGCCCATTGACGTCAATAGTAACGCCA
ATAGGGACTTTCCATTGACGTCAATGGGTGGAGTATTTACGGTAAACTGCCCACTTGGCAGTACATCAAG
TGTATCATATGCCAAGTACGCCCCCTATTGACGTCAATGACGGTAAATGGCCCGCCTGGCATTGTGCCCA
GTACATGACCTTATGGGACTTTCCTACTTGGCAGTACATCTACGTATTAGTCATCGCTATTACCATGGTC
GAGGTGAGCCCCACGTTCTGCTTCACTCTCCCCATCTCCCCCCCCTCCCCACCCCCAATTTTGTATTTAT
TTATTTTTTAATTATTTTGTGCAGCGATGGGGGCGGGGGGGGGGGGGGGGCGCGCGCCAGGCGGGGCGGG
GCGGGGCAGGGGCGGGGCGGGGCGAGGCGAAAGGGCGGCGGCAGCCAATCAAGCGGCGCGCTCCGAAAGT
TTCCTTTTATGGCGAGGG
