>Addgene plasmid #82670 | p184_LTJ_sgRNACD90.2 | addgene partial sequence | sequence record 204120 | Addgene Partial NGS Result
GCGGGCGGGAGTCGCTGCGCGCTGCCTTCGCCCCGTGCCCCGCTCCGCCGCCGCCTCGCGCCGCCCGCCC
CGGCTCTGACTGACCGCGTTACTCCCACAGGTGAGCGGGCGGGACGGCCCTTCTCCTCCGGGCTGTAATT
AGCTGAGCAAGAGGTAAGGGTTTAAGGGATGGTTGGTTGGTGGGGTATTAATGTTTAATTACCTGGAGCA
CCTGCCTGAAATCACTTTTTTTCAGGTTGGACCGGTGCCACCATGGACTATAAGGACCACGACGGAGACT
ACAAGGATCATGATATTGATTACAAAGACGATGACGATAAGATGGCCCCAAAGAAGAAGCGGAAGGTCGG
TATCCACGGAGTCCCAGCAGCCGACAAGAAGTACAGCATCGGCCTGGACATCGGCACCAACTCTGTGGGC
TGGGCCGTGATCACCGACGAGTACAAGGTGCCCAGCAAGAAATTCAAGGTGCTGGGCAACACCGACCGGC
ACAGCATCAAGAAGAACCTGATCGGAGCCCTGCTGTTCGACAGCGGCGAAACAGCCGAGGCCACCCGGCT
GAAGAGAACCGCCAGAAGAAGATACACCAGACGGAAGAACCGGATCTGCTATCTGCAAGAGATCTTCAGC
AACGAGATGGCCAAGGTGGACGACAGCTTCTTCCACAGACTGGAAGAGTCCTTCCTGGTGGAAGAGGATA
AGAAGCACGAGCGGCACCCCATCTTCGGCAACATCGTGGACGAGGTGGCCTACCACGAGAAGTACCCCAC
CATCTACCACCTGAGAAAGAAACTGGTGGACAGCACCGACAAGGCCGACCTGCGGCTGATCTATCTGGCC
CTGGCCCACATGATCAAGTTCCGGGGCCACTTCCTGATCGAGGGCGACCTGAACCCCGACAACAGCGACG
TGGACAAGCTGTTCATCCAGCTGGTGCAGACCTACAACCAGCTGTTCGAGGAAAACCCCATCAACGCCAG
CGGCGTGGACGCCAAGGCCATCCTGTCTGCCAGACTGAGCAAGAGCAGACGGCTGGAAAATCTGATCGCC
CAGCTGCCCGGCGAGAAGAAGAATGGCCTGTTCGGAAACCTGATTGCCCTGAGCCTGGGCCTGACCCCCA
ACTTCAAGAGCAACTTCGACCTGGCCGAGGATGCCAAACTGCAGCTGAGCAAGGACACCTACGACGACGA
CCTGGACAACCTGCTGGCCCAGATCGGCGACCAGTACGCCGACCTGTTTCTGGCCGCCAAGAACCTGTCC
GACGCCATCCTGCTGAGCGACATCCTGAGAGTGAACACCGAGATCACCAAGGCCCCCCTGAGCGCCTCTA
TGATCAAGAGATACGACGAGCACCACCAGGACCTGACCCTGCTGAAAGCTCTCGTGCGGCAGCAGCTGCC
TGAGAAGTACAAAGAGATTTTCTTCGACCAGAGCAAGAACGGCTACGCCGGCTACATTGACGGCGGAGCC
AGCCAGGAAGAGTTCTACAAGTTCATCAAGCCCATCCTGGAAAAGATGGACGGCACCGAGGAACTGCTCG
TGAAGCTGAACAGAGAGGACCTGCTGCGGAAGCAGCGGACCTTCGACAACGGCAGCATCCCCCACCAGAT
CCACCTGGGAGAGCTGCACGCCATTCTGCGGCGGCAGGAAGATTTTTACCCATTCCTGAAGGACAACCGG
GAAAAGATCGAGAAGATCCTGACCTTCCGCATCCCCTACTACGTGGGCCCTCTGGCCAGGGGAAACAGCA
GATTCGCCTGGATGACCAGAAAGAGCGAGGAAACCATCACCCCCTGGAACTTCGAGGAAGTGGTGGACAA
GGGCGCTTCCGCCCAGAGCTTCATCGAGCGGATGACCAACTTCGATAAGAACCTGCCCAACGAGAAGGTG
CTGCCCAAGCACAGCCTGCTGTACGAGTACTTCACCGTGTATAACGAGCTGACCAAAGTGAAATACGTGA
CCGAGGGAATGAGAAAGCCCGCCTTCCTGAGCGGCGAGCAGAAAAAGGCCATCGTGGACCTGCTGTTCAA
GACCAACCGGAAAGTGACCGTGAAGCAGCTGAAAGAGGACTACTTCAAGAAAATCGAGTGCTTCGACTCC
GTGGAAATCTCCGGCGTGGAAGATCGGTTCAACGCCTCCCTGGGCACATACCACGATCTGCTGAAAATTA
TCAAGGACAAGGACTTCCTGGACAATGAGGAAAACGAGGACATTCTGGAAGATATCGTGCTGACCCTGAC
ACTGTTTGAGGACAGAGAGATGATCGAGGAACGGCTGAAAACCTATGCCCACCTGTTCGACGACAAAGTG
ATGAAGCAGCTGAAGCGGCGGAGATACACCGGCTGGGGCAGGCTGAGCCGGAAGCTGATCAACGGCATCC
GGGACAAGCAGTCCGGCAAGACAATCCTGGATTTCCTGAAGTCCGACGGCTTCGCCAACAGAAACTTCAT
GCAGCTGATCCACGACGACAGCCTGACCTTTAAAGAGGACATCCAGAAAGCCCAGGTGTCCGGCCAGGGC
GATAGCCTGCACGAGCACATTGCCAATCTGGCCGGCAGCCCCGCCATTAAGAAGGGCATCCTGCAGACAG
TGAAGGTGGTGGACGAGCTCGTGAAAGTGATGGGCCGGCACAAGCCCGAGAACATCGTGATCGAAATGGC
CAGAGAGAACCAGACCACCCAGAAGGGACAGAAGAACAGCCGCGAGAGAATGAAGCGGATCGAAGAGGGC
ATCAAAGAGCTGGGCAGCCAGATCCTGAAAGAACACCCCGTGGAAAACACCCAGCTGCAGAACGAGAAGC
TGTACCTGTACTACCTGCAGAATGGGCGGGATATGTACGTGGACCAGGAACTGGACATCAACCGGCTGTC
CGACTACGATGTGGACCATATCGTGCCTCAGAGCTTTCTGAAGGACGACTCCATCGACAACAAGGTGCTG
ACCAGAAGCGACAAGAACCGGGGCAAGAGCGACAACGTGCCCTCCGAAGAGGTCGTGAAGAAGATGAAGA
ACTACTGGCGGCAGCTGCTGAACGCCAAGCTGATTACCCAGAGAAAGTTCGACAATCTGACCAAGGCCGA
GAGAGGCGGCCTGAGCGAACTGGATAAGGCCGGCTTCATCAAGAGACAGCTGGTGGAAACCCGGCAGATC
ACAAAGCACGTGGCACAGATCCTGGACTCCCGGATGAACACTAAGTACGACGAGAATGACAAGCTGATCC
GGGAAGTGAAAGTGATCACCCTGAAGTCCAAGCTGGTGTCCGATTTCCGGAAGGATTTCCAGTTTTACAA
AGTGCGCGAGATCAACAACTACCACCACGCCCACGACGCCTACCTGAACGCCGTCGTGGGAACCGCCCTG
ATCAAAAAGTACCCTAAGCTGGAAAGCGAGTTCGTGTACGGCGACTACAAGGTGTACGACGTGCGGAAGA
TGATCGCCAAGAGCGAGCAGGAAATCGGCAAGGCTACCGCCAAGTACTTCTTCTACAGCAACATCATGAA
CTTTTTCAAGACCGAGATTACCCTGGCCAACGGCGAGATCCGGAAGCGGCCTCTGATCGAGACAAACGGC
GAAACCGGGGAGATCGTGTGGGATAAGGGCCGGGATTTTGCCACCGTGCGGAAAGTGCTGAGCATGCCCC
AAGTGAATATCGTGAAAAAGACCGAGGTGCAGACAGGCGGCTTCAGCAAAGAGTCTATCCTGCCCAAGAG
GAACAGCGATAAGCTGATCGCCAGAAAGAAGGACTGGGACCCTAAGAAGTACGGCGGCTTCGACAGCCCC
ACCGTGGCCTATTCTGTGCTGGTGGTGGCCAAAGTGGAAAAGGGCAAGTCCAAGAAACTGAAGAGTGTGA
AAGAGCTGCTGGGGATCACCATCATGGAAAGAAGCAGCTTCGAGAAGAATCCCATCGACTTTCTGGAAGC
CAAGGGCTACAAAGAAGTGAAAAAGGACCTGATCATCAAGCTGCCTAAGTACTCCCTGTTCGAGCTGGAA
AACGGCCGGAAGAGAATGCTGGCCTCTGCCGGCGAACTGCAGAAGGGAAACGAACTGGCCCTGCCCTCCA
AATATGTGAACTTCCTGTACCTGGCCAGCCACTATGAGAAGCTGAAGGGCTCCCCCGAGGATAATGAGCA
GAAACAGCTGTTTGTGGAACAGCACAAGCACTACCTGGACGAGATCATCGAGCAGATCAGCGAGTTCTCC
AAGAGAGTGATCCTGGCCGACGCTAATCTGGACAAAGTGCTGTCCGCCTACAACAAGCACCGGGATAAGC
CCATCAGAGAGCAGGCCGAGAATATCATCCACCTGTTTACCCTGACCAATCTGGGAGCCCCTGCCGCCTT
CAAGTACTTTGACACCACCATCGACCGGAAGAGGTACACCAGCACCAAAGAGGTGCTGGACGCCACCCTG
ATCCACCAGAGCATCACCGGCCTGTACGAGACACGGATCGACCTGTCTCAGCTGGGAGGCGACAAAAGGC
CGGCGGCCACGAAAAAGGCCGGCCAGGCAAAAAAGAAAAAGGAATTCGGCAGTGGAGAGGGCAGAGGAAG
TCTGCTAACATGCGGTGACGTCGAGGAGAATCCTGGCCCAGTGAGCAAGGGCGAGGAGCTGTTCACCGGG
GTGGTGCCCATCCTGGTCGAGCTGGACGGCGACGTAAACGGCCACAAGTTCAGCGTGTCCGGCGAGGGCG
AGGGCGATGCCACCTACGGCAAGCTGACCCTGAAGTTCATCTGCACCACCGGCAAGCTGCCCGTGCCCTG
GCCCACCCTCGTGACCACCCTGACCTACGGCGTGCAGTGCTTCAGCCGCTACCCCGACCACATGAAGCAG
CACGACTTCTTCAAGTCCGCCATGCCCGAAGGCTACGTCCAGGAGCGCACCATCTTCTTCAAGGACGACG
GCAACTACAAGACCCGCGCCGAGGTGAAGTTCGAGGGCGACACCCTGGTGAACCGCATCGAGCTGAAGGG
CATCGACTTCAAGGAGGACGGCAACATCCTGGGGCACAAGCTGGAGTACAACTACAACAGCCACAACGTC
TATATCATGGCCGACAAGCAGAAGAACGGCATCAAGGTGAACTTCAAGATCCGCCACAACATCGAGGACG
GCAGCGTGCAGCTCGCCGACCACTACCAGCAGAACACCCCCATCGGCGACGGCCCCGTGCTGCTGCCCGA
CAACCACTACCTGAGCACCCAGTCCGCCCTGAGCAAAGACCCCAACGAGAAGCGCGATCACATGGTCCTG
CTGGAGTTCGTGACCGCCGCCGGGATCACTCTCGGCATGGACGAGCTGTACAAGGAATTCTAACTAGAGC
TCGCTGATCAGCCTCGACTGTGCCTTCTAGTTGCCAGCCATCTGTTGTTTGCCCCTCCCCCGTGCCTTCC
TTGACCCTGGAAGGTGCCACTCCCACTGTCCTTTCCTAATAAAATGAGGAAATTGCATCGCATTGTCTGA
GTAGGTGTCATTCTATTCTGGGGGGTGGGGTGGGGCAGGACAGCAAGGGGGAGGATTGGGAAGAGAATAG
CAGGCATGCTGGGGAGCGGCCGCAGGAACCCCTAGTGATGGAGTTGGCCACTCCCTCTCTGCGCGCTCGC
TCGCTCACTGAGGCCGGGCGACCAAAGGTCGCCCGACGCCCGGGCTTTGCCCGGGCGGCCTCAGTGAGCG
AGCGAGCGCGCAGCTGCCTGCAGGGGCGCCTGATGCGGTATTTTCTCCTTACGCATCTGTGCGGTATTTC
ACACCGCATA
[95 nt withheld, positions 5751-5845]
T
[46 nt withheld, positions 5847-5892]
C
[141 nt withheld, positions 5894-6034]
CCTTTGACGTTGGAGTCCACGTTCTTT
[37 nt withheld, positions 6062-6098]
ACTCTATCTCGGGCTATTCTTTTGATTTATAAGGGATTTTGCCGATTTCGGTCTATTGGTTAAAAAATGA
GCTGATTTAACAAAAATTTAACGCGAATTTTAACAAAATATTAACGTTTACAATTTTATGGTGCACTCTC
AGTACAATCTGCTCTGATGCCGCATAGTTAAGCCAGCCCCGACACCCGCCAACACCCGCTGACGCGCCCT
GACGGGCTTGTCTGCTCCCGGCATCCGCTTACAGACAAGCTGTGACCGTCTCCGGGAGCTGCATGTGTCA
GAGGTTTTCACCGTCATCACCGAAACGCGCGAGACGAAAGGGCCTCGTGATACGCCTATTTTTATAGGTT
AATGTCATGATAATAATGGTTTCTTAGACGTCAGGTGGCACTTTTCGGGGAAATGTGCGCGGAACCCCTA
TTTGTTTATTTTTCTAAATACATTCAAATATGTATCCGCTCATGAGACAATAACCCTGATAAATGCTTCA
ATAATATTGAAAAAGGAAGAGTATGAGTATTCAACATTTCCGTGTCGCCCTTATTCCCTTTTTTGCGGCA
TTTTGCCTTCCTGTTTTTGCTCACCCAGAAACGCTGGTGAAAGTAAAAGATGCTGAAGATCAGTTGGGTG
CACGAGTGGGTTACATCGAACTGGATCTCAACAGCGGTAAGATCCTTGAGAGTTTTCGCCCCGAAGAACG
TTTTCCAATGATGAGCACTTTTAAAGTTCTGCTATGTGGCGCGGTATTATCCCGTATTGACGCCGGGCAA
GAGCAACTCGGTCGCCGCATACACTATTCTCAGAATGACTTGGTTGAGTACTCACCAGTCACAGAAAAGC
ATCTTACGGATGGCATGACAGTAAGAGAATTATGCAGTGCTGCCATAACCATGAGTGATAACACTGCGGC
CAACTTACTTCTGACAACGATCGGAGGACCGAAGGAGCTAACCGCTTTTTTGCACAACATGGGGGATCAT
GTAACTCGCCTTGATCGTTGGGAACCGGAGCTGAATGAAGCCATACCAAACGACGAGCGTGACACCACGA
TGCCTGTAGCAATGGCAACAACGTTGCGCAAACTATTAACTGGCGAACTACTTACTCTAGCTTCCCGGCA
ACAATTAATAGACTGGATGGAGGCGGATAAAGTTGCAGGACCACTTCTGCGCTCGGCCCTTCCGGCTGGC
TGGTTTATTGCTGATAAATCTGGAGCCGGTGAGCGTGGAAGCCGCGGTATCATTGCAGCACTGGGGCCAG
ATGGTAAGCCCTCCCGTATCGTAGTTATCTACACGACGGGGAGTCAGGCAACTATGGATGAACGAAATAG
ACAGATCGCTGAGATAGGTGCCTCACTGATTAAGCATTGGTAACTGTCAGACCAAGTTTACTCATATATA
CTTTAGATTGATTTAAAACTTCATTTTTAATTTAAAAGGATCTAGGTGAAGATCCTTTTTGATAATCTCA
TGACCAAAATCCCTTAACGTGAGTTTTCGTTCCACTGAGCGTCAGACCCCGTAGAAAAGATCAAAGGATC
TTCTTGAGATCCTTTTTTTCTGCGCGTAATCTGCTGCTTGCAAACAAAAAAACCACCGCTACCAGCGGTG
GTTTGTTTGCCGGATCAAGAGCTACCAACTCTTTTTCCGAAGGTAACTGGCTTCAGCAGAGCGCAGATAC
CAAATACTGTTCTTCTAGTGTAGCCGTAGTTAGGCCACCACTTCAAGAACTCTGTAGCACCGCCTACATA
CCTCGCTCTGCTAATCCTGTTACCAGTGGCTGCTGCCAGTGGCGATAAGTCGTGTCTTACCGGGTTGGAC
TCAAGACGATAGTTACCGGATAAGGCGCAGCGGTCGGGCTGAACGGGGGGTTCGTGCACACAGCCCAGCT
TGGAGCGAACGACCTACACCGAACTGAGATACCTACAGCGTGAGCTATGAGAAAGCGCCACGCTTCCCGA
AGGGAGAAAGGCGGACAGGTATCCGGTAAGCGGCAGGGTCGGAACAGGAGAGCGCACGAGGGAGCTTCCA
GGGGGAAACGCCTGGTATCTTTATAGTCCTGTCGGGTTTCGCCACCTCTGACTTGAGCGTCGATTTTTGT
GATGCTCGTCAGGGGGGCGGAGCCTATGGAAAAACGCCAGCAACGCGGCCTTTTTACGGTTCCTGGCCTT
TTGCTGGCCTTTTGCTCACATGTGAGGGCCTATTTCCCATGATTCCTTCATATTTGCATATACGATACAA
GGCTGTTAGAGAGATAATTGGAATTAATTTGACTGTAAACACAAAGATATTAGTACAAAATACGTGACGT
AGAAAGTAATAATTTCTTGGGTAGTTTGCAGTTTTAAAATTATGTTTTAAAATGGACTATCATATGCTTA
CCGTAACTTGAAAGTATTTCGATTTCTTGGCTTTATATATCTTGTGGAAAGGACGAAACACCGTTTTGTG
AGCTTCAAGTCTGTTTTAGAGCTAGAAATAGCAAGTTAAAATAAGGCTAGTCCGTTATCAACTTGAAAAA
GTGGCACCGAGTCGGTGCTTTTTTGTTTTAGAGCTAGAAATAGCAAGTTAAAATAAGGCTAGTCCGTTTT
TAGCGCGTGCGCCAATTCTGCAGACAAATGGCTCTAGAGGTACCCGTTACATAACTTACGGTAAATGGCC
CGCCTGGCTGACCGCCCAACGACCCCCGCCCATTGACGTCAATAGTAACGCCAATAGGGACTTTCCATTG
ACGTCAATGGGTGGAGTATTTACGGTAAACTGCCCACTTGGCAGTACATCAAGTGTATCATATGCCAAGT
ACGCCCCCTATTGACGTCAATGACGGTAAATGGCCCGCCTGGCATTGTGCCCAGTACATGACCTTATGGG
ACTTTCCTACTTGGCAGTACATCTACGTATTAGTCATCGCTATTACCATGGTCGAGGTGAGCCCCACGTT
CTGCTTCACTCTCCCCATCTCCCCCCCCTCCCCACCCCCAATTTTGTATTTATTTATTTTTTAATTATTT
TGTGCAGCGATGGGGGCGGGGGGGGGGG
